Addgene plasmid #155910: RBM8A
Purpose: For use in RBP tethering screen
Depositing lab: Eugene Yeo. Depositing organization: University of California, San Diego (UCSD). Publication: Large-scale tethered function assays identify factors that regulate mRNA stability and translation. Luo EC, Nathanson JL, Tan FE, Schwartz JL, Schmok JC, Shankar A, Markmiller S, Yee BA, Sathe S, Pratt GA, Scaletta DB, Ha Y, Hill DE, Aigner S, Yeo GW. Nat Struct Mol Biol. 2020 Oct;27(10):989-1000. doi: 10.1038/s41594-020-0477-6. Epub 2020 Aug 17. PubMed 32807991.
Backbone
  Vector backbone: E2.pEF5-DEST-FL-V5-MCP
  Backbone size w/o insert (bp): 7357
  Vector type: Mammalian Expression
Growth in bacteria
  Bacterial resistance: Ampicillin, 100 μg/mL
  Growth temperature: 37°C
  Growth strain: DH5alpha
  Copy number: High Copy
Gene/Insert
  Gene/Insert name: RBM8A (alt name: Accession: GQ129283)
  Species: H. sapiens (human)
  Insert size (bp): 522
  Mutation: none
  Entrez Gene: RBM8A (a.k.a. BOV-1A, BOV-1B, BOV-1C, C1DELq21.1, DEL1q21.1, MDS014, RBM8, RBM8B, TAR, Y14, ZNRP, ZRNP1)
  Promoter: EF-1a
  Tag / fusion protein: V5-MCP (C terminal on backbone)
  Cloning method: Gateway Cloning
  Sequencing primers: 5′ TAATACGACTCACTATAGGG; 3′ gctcgagtctagagggc
Resource information
  A portion of this plasmid was derived from a plasmid made by: DNASU Plasmid Repository Center for Personalized Diagnostics Biodesign Institute
Terms and licenses: Academic/Nonprofit Terms; Industry Terms: Not Available to Industry
How to cite: RBM8A was a gift from Eugene Yeo (Addgene plasmid # 155910 ; http://n2t.net/addgene:155910 ; RRID:Addgene_155910)
