[The description below was written by a language model from this plasmid's Addgene catalogue record and pLannotate feature annotations shown in this document.]
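Description:
RBM8A is a mammalian expression plasmid built by Gateway recombination of the human RBM8A open reading frame (522 bp, no mutations recorded) into the destination vector E2.pEF5-DEST-FL-V5-MCP. RBM8A, also known as Y14, is a core component of the exon junction complex deposited at splice junctions on mRNAs. In the sequenced construct the coding region sits between attB1 and attB2 sites, downstream of the strong constitutive human EF-1α promoter and a T7 promoter, and is followed by a V5 epitope tag, the bacteriophage MS2 coat protein (MCP) and a bovine growth hormone polyadenylation signal. The catalogue describes V5-MCP as a C-terminal fusion supplied by the backbone, so the expressed product is RBM8A-V5-MCP.

The MCP moiety binds a specific MS2 RNA stem-loop, which allows the fused RNA-binding protein to be artificially recruited to a transcript carrying such hairpins. This fits the stated purpose, use in an RBP tethering screen, part of a large-scale tethered function study of factors affecting mRNA stability and translation. The reporter RNA itself is not part of this plasmid. The V5 tag allows detection of the fusion protein.

Downstream of the expression cassette lies an FRT site placed directly before a hygromycin resistance gene with an SV40 poly(A) signal and no intact promoter annotated upstream. That arrangement is characteristic of FLP-mediated integration into a genomic FRT landing site, though the record does not state this use. Propagation in E. coli relies on a high-copy ColE1/pUC-type origin and ampicillin resistance. Several other annotations (f1 ori, ble, lacI, SV40 promoter, CMV enhancer, small t antigen) are only fragments, likely backbone remnants. The sequenced record is 6,895 nt.
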