Features (pLannotate 1.2.2; 24 found; start..end, strand, type, name):
      1..1179    +  promoter       EF-1α promoter: strong constitutive promoter for human elongation factor EF-1α
   1196..1214    +  promoter       T7 promoter: promoter for bacteriophage T7 RNA polymerase
   1293..1317    +  protein_bind   attB1: mutant version of attB; recombination site for the Gateway® BP reaction BP Clonase™
   1323..1844    +  CDS            RBM8A: RBM8A_HUMAN - Also known as RBM8. Experimental evidence at protein level: Swiss-Prot protein existence level 1. Required for pre-mRNA splicing as component of the spliceosome (PubMed:28502770, PubMed:29301961). Core component of the splicing-dependent multiprotein exon junction complex (EJC) deposited at splice junctions on mRNAs. The EJC is a dynamic structure consisting of core proteins and several peripheral nuclear and cytoplasmic associated factors that join the complex only transiently either during EJC assembly or during subsequent mRNA metabolism. The EJC marks the position of the exon
   1852..1876    -  protein_bind   attB2: mutant version of attB; recombination site for the Gateway® BP reaction BP Clonase™
   2001..2042    +  CDS            V5 tag: epitope tag from simian virus 5
   2055..2441    +  CDS            MS2: bacteriophage MS2 coat protein binds to a specific stem-loop structure in the viral RNA (Peabody, 1993)
   2503..2727    +  polyA_signal   bGH poly(A) signal: bovine growth hormone polyadenylation signal
   2731..2752    +  promoter       SV40 promoter (fragment): SV40 enhancer and early promoter
   2773..3006    +  rep_origin     f1 ori (fragment) (sequence partly withheld): f1 bacteriophage origin of replication; arrow indicates direction of (+) strand synthesis
   3011..3058    +  protein_bind   FRT: FLP-mediated recombination occurs in the 8-bp core sequence TCTAGAAA (Turan and Bode, 2011). FLP recombinase from the Saccharomyces cerevisiae 2μ plasmid
   3066..4088    +  CDS            HygR: aminoglycoside phosphotransferase from E. coli; aph(4)-Ia; confers resistance to hygromycin
   4098..4223    +  CDS            ble (fragment): BLE_KLEPN - Experimental evidence at protein level: Swiss-Prot protein existence level 1. Binding protein with a strong affinity to the bleomycin family of antibiotics. Binds to CL990; an antimitotic-antibiotic compound. From Klebsiella pneumoniae.
   4218..4339    +  polyA_signal   SV40 poly(A) signal: SV40 polyadenylation signal
   4412..4428    -  protein_bind   lac operator: The lac repressor binds to the lac operator to inhibit transcription in E. coli. This inhibition can be relieved by adding lactose or isopropyl-β-D-thiogalactopyranoside (IPTG). lac repressor encoded by lacI
   4436..4466    -  promoter       lac promoter: promoter for the E. coli lac operon
   4481..4502    -  protein_bind   CAP binding site: CAP binding activates transcription in the presence of cAMP. E. coli catabolite activator protein
   4515..4607    -  CDS            lacI (fragment): lac repressor; lacI; The lac repressor binds to the lac operator to inhibit transcription in E. coli. This inhibition can be relieved by adding lactose or isopropyl-β-D-thiogalactopyranoside (IPTG).
   4790..5378    -  rep_origin     ori: high-copy-number ColE1/pMB1/pBR322/pUC origin of replication
   5549..6409    -  CDS            AmpR: β-lactamase; bla; confers resistance to ampicillin, carbenicillin, and related antibiotics
   6410..6514    -  promoter       AmpR promoter: bla
   6573..6625    -  misc_feature   bom (fragment): basis of mobility region from pBR322
   6780..6798    +  enhancer       CMV enhancer (fragment): human cytomegalovirus immediate early enhancer
   6823..6889    +  CDS            small t antigen (fragment): SV40 (simian virus 40) small t antigen
>Addgene plasmid #155910 | RBM8A | addgene full sequence | sequence record 376730 | Addgene NGS Result
GGCTCCGGTGCCCGTCAGTGGGCAGAGCGCACATCGCCCACAGTCCCCGAGAAGTTGGGGGGAGGGGTCG
GCAATTGAACCGGTGCCTAGAGAAGGTGGCGCGGGGTAAACTGGGAAAGTGATGTCGTGTACTGGCTCCG
CCTTTTTCCCGAGGGTGGGGGAGAACCGTATATAAGTGCAGTAGTCGCCGTGAACGTTCTTTTTCGCAAC
GGGTTTGCCGCCAGAACACAGGTAAGTGCCGTGTGTGGTTCCCGCGGGCCTGGCCTCTTTACGGGTTATG
GCCCTTGCGTGCCTTGAATTACTTCCACCTGGCTGCAGTACGTGATTCTTGATCCCGAGCTTCGGGTTGG
AAGTGGGTGGGAGAGTTCGAGGCCTTGCGCTTAAGGAGCCCCTTCGCCTCGTGCTTGAGTTGAGGCCTGG
CCTGGGCGCTGGGGCCGCCGCGTGCGAATCTGGTGGCACCTTCGCGCCTGTCTCGCTGCTTTCGATAAGT
CTCTAGCCATTTAAAATTTTTGATGACCTGCTGCGACGCTTTTTTTCTGGCAAGATAGTCTTGTAAATGC
GGGCCAAGATCTGCACACTGGTATTTCGGTTTTTGGGGCCGCGGGCGGCGACGGGGCCCGTGCGTCCCAG
CGCACATGTTCGGCGAGGCGGGGCCTGCGAGCGCGGCCACCGAGAATCGGACGGGGGTAGTCTCAAGCTG
GCCGGCCTGCTCTGGTGCCTGGCCTCGCGCCGCCGTGTATCGCCCCGCCCTGGGCGGCAAGGCTGGCCCG
GTCGGCACCAGTTGCGTGAGCGGAAAGATGGCCGCTTCCCGGCCCTGCTGCAGGGAGCTCAAAATGGAGG
ACGCGGCGCTCGGGAGAGCGGGCGGGTGAGTCACCCACACAAAGGAAAAGGGCCTTTCCGTCCTCAGCCG
TCGCTTCATGTGACTCCACGGAGTACCGGGCGCCGTCCAGGCACCTCGATTAGTTCTCGAGCTTTTGGAG
TACGTCGTCTTTAGGTTGGGGGGAGGGGTTTTATGCGATGGAGTTTCCCCACACTGAGTGGGTGGAGACT
GAAGTTAGGCCAGCTTGGCACTTGATGTAATTCTCCTTGGAATTTGCCCTTTTTGAGTTTGGATCTTGGT
TCATTCTCAAGCCTCAGACAGTGGTTCAAAGTTTTTTTCTTCCATTTCAGGTGTCGTGAGGAATTAGCTT
GGTACTAATACGACTCACTATAGGGAGACCCAAGCTGGCTAGGTAAGCTTGGTACCGAGCTCGGATCCAC
TAGTCCAGTGTGGTGGAATTCTGCAGATATCAACAAGTTTGTACAAAAAAGCAGGCTCCACCATGGCGGA
CGTGCTAGATCTTCACGAGGCTGGGGGCGAAGATTTCGCCATGGATGAGGATGGGGACGAGAGCATTCAC
AAACTGAAAGAAAAAGCGAAGAAACGGAAGGGTCGCGGCTTTGGCTCCGAAGAGGGGTCCCGAGCGCGGA
TGCGTGAGGATTATGACAGCGTGGAGCAGGATGGCGATGAACCCGGACCACAACGCTCTGTTGAAGGCTG
GATTCTCTTTGTAACTGGAGTCCATGAGGAAGCCACCGAAGAAGACATACACGACAAATTCGCAGAATAT
GGGGAAATTAAAAACATTCATCTCAACCTCGACAGGCGAACAGGATATCTGAAGGGGTATACTCTAGTTG
AATATGAAACATACAAGGAAGCCCAGGCTGCTATGGAGGGACTCAATGGCCAGGATTTGATGGGACAGCC
CATCAGCGTTGACTGGTGTTTTGTTCGGGGTCCACCAAAAGGCAAGAGGAGAGGTGGCCGAAGACGCAGC
AGAAGTCCAGACCGGAGACGTCGCTGGATCCACCCAGCTTTCTTGTACAAAGTGGTTGATATCCAGCACA
GTGGCGGCCGCTCGAGTCTAGAGGGCCCGCGGTTCGAAACCAGCGGAGGCGGCGGAAGCGGGGGAGGAGG
CAGCGGCGGAGGCGGCAGCGGGGGCGGCGGAAGCGCTACCGGTAAGCCTATCCCTAACCCTCTCCTCGGT
CTCGATTCTACGCGTACCGGTATGGCTTCTAACTTTACTCAGTTCGTTCTCGTCGACAATGGCGGAACTG
GCGACGTGACTGTCGCCCCAAGCAACTTCGCTAACGGGGTCGCTGAATGGATCAGCTCTAACTCGCGATC
ACAGGCTTACAAAGTAACCTGTAGCGTTCGTCAGAGCTCTGCGCAGAATCGCAAATACACCATCAAAGTC
GAGGTGCCTAAAGTGGCAACCCAGACTGTTGGTGGTGAAGAGCTTCCTGTAGCCGGATGGAGATCTTACT
TAAATATGGAACTAACCATTCCAATTTTCGCCACGAATTCCGACTGCGAGCTTATTGTTAAGGCAATGCA
AGGTCTCCTAAAAGATGGAAACCCGATTCCCTCGGCCATCGCGGCCAACTCCGGCATCTACGGAGGTGGA
GGTGGATCTCGTACGGGTTAGTAATGAGTTTAAACCCGCTGATCAGCCTCGACTGTGCCTTCTAGTTGCC
AGCCATCTGTTGTTTGCCCCTCCCCCGTGCCTTCCTTGACCCTGGAAGGTGCCACTCCCACTGTCCTTTC
CTAATAAAATGAGGAAATTGCATCGCATTGTCTGAGTAGGTGTCATTCTATTCTGGGGGGTGGGGTGGGG
CAGGACAGCAAGGGGGAGGATTGGGAAGACAATAGCAGGCATGCTGGGGATGCGGTGGGCTCTATGGCTT
CTGAGGCGGAAAGAACCAGCTGGGGCTCTAGGGGGTATCCCC
[124 nt withheld, positions 2773-2896]
C
[91 nt withheld, positions 2898-2988]
AGGGTGATGGTTCACGTACCTAGAAGTTCCTATTCCGAAGTTCCTATTCTCTAGAAAGTATAGGAACTTC
CTTGGCCAAAAAGCCTGAACTCACCGCGACGTCTGTCGAGAAGTTTCTGATCGAAAAGTTCGACAGCGTC
TCCGACCTGATGCAGCTCTCGGAGGGCGAAGAATCTCGTGCTTTCAGCTTCGATGTAGGAGGGCGTGGAT
ATGTCCTGCGGGTAAATAGCTGCGCCGATGGTTTCTACAAAGATCGTTATGTTTATCGGCACTTTGCATC
GGCCGCGCTCCCGATTCCGGAAGTGCTTGACATTGGGGAATTCAGCGAGAGCCTGACCTATTGCATCTCC
CGCCGTGCACAGGGTGTCACGTTGCAAGACCTGCCTGAAACCGAACTGCCCGCTGTTCTGCAGCCGGTCG
CGGAGGCCATGGATGCGATCGCTGCGGCCGATCTTAGCCAGACGAGCGGGTTCGGCCCATTCGGACCGCA
AGGAATCGGTCAATACACTACATGGCGTGATTTCATATGCGCGATTGCTGATCCCCATGTGTATCACTGG
CAAACTGTGATGGACGACACCGTCAGTGCGTCCGTCGCGCAGGCTCTCGATGAGCTGATGCTTTGGGCCG
AGGACTGCCCCGAAGTCCGGCACCTCGTGCACGCGGATTTCGGCTCCAACAATGTCCTGACGGACAATGG
CCGCATAACAGCGGTCATTGACTGGAGCGAGGCGATGTTCGGGGATTCCCAATACGAGGTCGCCAACATC
TTCTTCTGGAGGCCGTGGTTGGCTTGTATGGAGCAGCAGACGCGCTACTTCGAGCGGAGGCATCCGGAGC
TTGCAGGATCGCCGCGGCTCCGGGCGTATATGCTCCGCATTGGTCTTGACCAACTCTATCAGAGCTTGGT
TGACGGCAATTTCGATGATGCAGCTTGGGCGCAGGGTCGATGCGACGCAATCGTCCGATCCGGAGCCGGG
ACTGTCGGGCGTACACAAATCGCCCGCAGAAGCGCGGCCGTCTGGACCGATGGCTGTGTAGAAGTACTCG
CCGATAGTGGAAACCGACGCCCCAGCACTCGTCCGAGGGCAAAGGAATAGCACGTACTACGAGATTTCGA
TTCCACCGCCGCCTTCTATGAAAGGTTGGGCTTCGGAATCGTTTTCCGGGACGCCGGCTGGATGATCCTC
CAGCGCGGGGATCTCATGCTGGAGTTCTTCGCCCACCCCAACTTGTTTATTGCAGCTTATAATGGTTACA
AATAAAGCAATAGCATCACAAATTTCACAAATAAAGCATTTTTTTCACTGCATTCTAGTTGTGGTTTGTC
CAAACTCATCAATGTATCTTATCATGTCTGTATACCGTCGACCTCTAGCTAGAGCTTGGCGTAATCATGG
TCATAGCTGTTTCCTGTGTGAAATTGTTATCCGCTCACAATTCCACACAACATACGAGCCGGAAGCATAA
AGTGTAAAGCCTGGGGTGCCTAATGAGTGAGCTAACTCACATTAATTGCGTTGCGCTCACTGCCCGCTTT
CCAGTCGGGAAACCTGTCGTGCCAGCTGCATTAATGAATCGGCCAACGCGCGGGGAGAGGCGGTTTGCGT
ATTGGGCGCTCTTCCGCTTCCTCGCTCACTGACTCGCTGCGCTCGGTCGTTCGGCTGCGGCGAGCGGTAT
CAGCTCACTCAAAGGCGGTAATACGGTTATCCACAGAATCAGGGGATAACGCAGGAAAGAACATGTGAGC
AAAAGGCCAGCAAAAGGCCAGGAACCGTAAAAAGGCCGCGTTGCTGGCGTTTTTCCATAGGCTCCGCCCC
CCTGACGAGCATCACAAAAATCGACGCTCAAGTCAGAGGTGGCGAAACCCGACAGGACTATAAAGATACC
AGGCGTTTCCCCCTGGAAGCTCCCTCGTGCGCTCTCCTGTTCCGACCCTGCCGCTTACCGGATACCTGTC
CGCCTTTCTCCCTTCGGGAAGCGTGGCGCTTTCTCATAGCTCACGCTGTAGGTATCTCAGTTCGGTGTAG
GTCGTTCGCTCCAAGCTGGGCTGTGTGCACGAACCCCCCGTTCAGCCCGACCGCTGCGCCTTATCCGGTA
ACTATCGTCTTGAGTCCAACCCGGTAAGACACGACTTATCGCCACTGGCAGCAGCCACTGGTAACAGGAT
TAGCAGAGCGAGGTATGTAGGCGGTGCTACAGAGTTCTTGAAGTGGTGGCCTAACTACGGCTACACTAGA
AGAACAGTATTTGGTATCTGCGCTCTGCTGAAGCCAGTTACCTTCGGAAAAAGAGTTGGTAGCTCTTGAT
CCGGCAAACAAACCACCGCTGGTAGCGGTGGTTTTTTTGTTTGCAAGCAGCAGATTACGCGCAGAAAAAA
AGGATCTCAAGAAGATCCTTTGATCTTTTCTACGGGGTCTGACGCTCAGTGGAACGAAAACTCACGTTAA
GGGATTTTGGTCATGAGATTATCAAAAAGGATCTTCACCTAGATCCTTTTAAATTAAAAATGAAGTTTTA
AATCAATCTAAAGTATATATGAGTAAACTTGGTCTGACAGTTACCAATGCTTAATCAGTGAGGCACCTAT
CTCAGCGATCTGTCTATTTCGTTCATCCATAGTTGCCTGACTCCCCGTCGTGTAGATAACTACGATACGG
GAGGGCTTACCATCTGGCCCCAGTGCTGCAATGATACCGCGAGACCCACGCTCACCGGCTCCAGATTTAT
CAGCAATAAACCAGCCAGCCGGAAGGGCCGAGCGCAGAAGTGGTCCTGCAACTTTATCCGCCTCCATCCA
GTCTATTAATTGTTGCCGGGAAGCTAGAGTAAGTAGTTCGCCAGTTAATAGTTTGCGCAACGTTGTTGCC
ATTGCTACAGGCATCGTGGTGTCACGCTCGTCGTTTGGTATGGCTTCATTCAGCTCCGGTTCCCAACGAT
CAAGGCGAGTTACATGATCCCCCATGTTGTGCAAAAAAGCGGTTAGCTCCTTCGGTCCTCCGATCGTTGT
CAGAAGTAAGTTGGCCGCAGTGTTATCACTCATGGTTATGGCAGCACTGCATAATTCTCTTACTGTCATG
CCATCCGTAAGATGCTTTTCTGTGACTGGTGAGTACTCAACCAAGTCATTCTGAGAATAGTGTATGCGGC
GACCGAGTTGCTCTTGCCCGGCGTCAATACGGGATAATACCGCGCCACATAGCAGAACTTTAAAAGTGCT
CATCATTGGAAAACGTTCTTCGGGGCGAAAACTCTCAAGGATCTTACCGCTGTTGAGATCCAGTTCGATG
TAACCCACTCGTGCACCCAACTGATCTTCAGCATCTTTTACTTTCACCAGCGTTTCTGGGTGAGCAAAAA
CAGGAAGGCAAAATGCCGCAAAAAAGGGAATAAGGGCGACACGGAAATGTTGAATACTCATACTCTTCCT
TTTTCAATATTATTGAAGCATTTATCAGGGTTATTGTCTCATGAGCGGATACATATTTGAATGTATTTAG
AAAAATAAACAAATAGGGGTTCCGCGCACATTTCCCCGAAAAGTGCCACCTGACGTCGACGGATCGGGAG
ATCTCCCGATCCCCTATGGTGCACTCTCAGTACAATCTGCTCTGATGCCGCATAGTTAAGCCAGTATCTG
CTCCCTGCTTGTGTGTTGGAGGTCGCTGAGTAGTGCGCGAGCAAAATTTAAGCTACAACAAGGCAAGGCT
TGACCGACAATTGCATGAAGAATCTGCTTAGGGTTAGGCGTTTTGCGCTGCTTCGCGATGTACGGGCCAG
ATATACGCGTTGACATTGATTATTGACTAGGCTTTTGCAAAAAGCTTTGCAAAGATGGATAAAGTTTTAA
ACAGAGAGGAATCTTTGCAGCTAATGGACCTTCTAGGTCTTGAAAGGAGTGGGAATT
