>Addgene plasmid #155910 | RBM8A | depositor partial sequence | sequence record 301313 | Insert Sequence
ATGGCGGACGTGCTAGATCTTCACGAGGCTGGGGGCGAAGATTTCGCCATGGATGAGGATGGGGACGAGA
GCATTCACAAACTGAAAGAAAAAGCGAAGAAACGGAAGGGTCGCGGCTTTGGCTCCGAAGAGGGGTCCCG
AGCGCGGATGCGTGAGGATTATGACAGCGTGGAGCAGGATGGCGATGAACCCGGACCACAACGCTCTGTT
GAAGGCTGGATTCTCTTTGTAACTGGAGTCCATGAGGAAGCCACCGAAGAAGACATACACGACAAATTCG
CAGAATATGGGGAAATTAAAAACATTCATCTCAACCTCGACAGGCGAACAGGATATCTGAAGGGGTATAC
TCTAGTTGAATATGAAACATACAAGGAAGCCCAGGCTGCTATGGAGGGACTCAATGGCCAGGATTTGATG
GGACAGCCCATCAGCGTTGACTGGTGTTTTGTTCGGGGTCCACCAAAAGGCAAGAGGAGAGGTGGCCGAA
GACGCAGCAGAAGTCCAGACCGGAGACGTCGC
